>Addgene plasmid #26064 | cdk1 FRET sensor (2327) | addgene full sequence | sequence record 202165 | Addgene NGS Result
CGTTACATAACTTACGGTAAATGGCCCGCCTGGCTGACCGCCCAACGACCCCCGCCCATTGACGTCAATA
ATGACGTATGTTCCCATAGTAACGCCAATAGGGACTTTCCATTGACGTCAATGGGTGGAGTATTTACGGT
AAACTGCCCACTTGGCAGTACATCAAGTGTATCATATGCCAAGTACGCCCCCTATTGACGTCAATGACGG
TAAATGGCCCGCCTGGCATTATGCCCAGTACATGACCTTATGGGACTTTCCTACTTGGCAGTACATCTAC
GTATTAGTCATCGCTATTACCATGGTGATGCGGTTTTGGCAGTACATCAATGGGCGTGGATAGCGGTTTG
ACTCACGGGGATTTCCAAGTCTCCACCCCATTGACGTCAATGGGAGTTTGTTTTGGCACCAAAATCAACG
GGACTTTCCAAAATGTCGTAACAACTCCGCCCCATTGACGCAAATGGGCGGTAGGCGTGTACGGTGGGAG
GTCTATATAAGCAGAGCTCTCTGGCTAACTAGAGAACCCACTGCTTACTGGCTTATCGAAATTAATACGA
CTCACTATAGGGAGACCCAAGCTTGCTAGCGCTACCGGTATGGTGAGCAAAGGCGAAGAGCTGTTCACCG
GCGTGGTGCCCATCCTGGTGGAGCTGGACGGCGACGTGAACGGCCACAAGTTCAGCGTGAGCGGCGAGGG
CGAGGGCGACGCCACCTACGGCAAGCTGACCCTGAAGCTGCTGTGCACCACCGGCAAGCTGCCCGTGCCC
TGGCCCACCCTGGTGACCACCCTGGGCTACGGCGTGCAGTGCTTCGCCCGGTACCCCGACCACATGAAGC
AGCACGACTTCTTCAAGAGCGCCATGCCCGAGGGCTACGTGCAGGAGCGGACCATCTTCTTCAAGGACGA
CGGCAACTACAAGACCCGGGCCGAGGTGAAGTTCGAGGGCGACACCCTGGTGAACCGGATCGAGCTGAAG
GGCATCGACTTCAAGGAGGACGGCAACATCCTGGGCCACAAGCTGGAGTACAACTACAACAGCCACAACG
TGTACATCACCGCCGACAAGCAGAAGAACGGCATCAAGGCCAACTTCAAGATCCGGCACAACATCGAGGA
CGGCGGCGTGCAGCTGGCCGACCACTACCAGCAGAACACCCCCATCGGCGACGGCCCCGTGCTGCTGCCC
GACAACCACTACCTGAGCTACCAGAGCGCCCTGTTCAAGGACCCCAACGAGAAGCGGGACCACATGGTGC
TGCTGGAGTTCCTGACCGCCGCCGGCATCACCGAGGGCATGAACGAGCTCTATAAGAGATCTCACCTCAG
TGACATGCTGCAGCAGCTGCACAGTGTCAATGCCTCCAAGCCCTCGGAGCGTGGGCTGGTCAGGCAAGAG
GAGGCTGAGGATCCTGCCTGCATCCCCATCTTCTGGGTCAGCAAGTGGGTGGACTATTCGGACAAGTACG
GCCTTGGGTATCAGCTCTGTGATAACAGCGTGGGGGTGCTCTTCAATGACTCAACACGCCTCATCCTCTA
CAATGATGGTGACAGCCTGCAGTACATAGAGCGTGACGGCACTGAGTCCTACCTCACCGTGAGTTCCCAT
CCCAACTCCTTGATGAAGAAGATCACCCTCCTTAAATATTTCCGCAATTACATGAGCGAGCACTTGCTGA
AGGCAGGTGCCAACATCACGCCGCGCGAAGGTGATGAGCTCGCCCGGCTGCCCTACCTACGGACCTGGTT
CCGCACCCGCAGCGCCATCATCCTGCACCTCAGCAACGGCAGCGTGCAGATCAACTTCTTCCAGGATCAC
ACCAAGCTCATCTTGTGCCCACTGATGGCAGCCGTGACCTACATCGACGAGAAGCGGGACTTCCGCACAT
ACCGCCTGAGTCTCCTGGAGGAGTACGGCTGCTGCAAGGAGCTGGCCAGCCGGCTCCGCTACGCCCGCAC
TATGGTGGACAAGCTGCTGAGCGGCGGCACAGGCGGCACAGGCGGCACAGGCGGCACAGGCGGTACCCCT
GAGCCTATTTTGGTTGATACTTCCTCTCCAAGCCCAATGGAAACACTCGAGATGGTGAGCAAGGGCGAGG
AGCTGTTCACCGGGGTGGTGCCCATCCTGGTCGAGCTGGACGGCGACGTAAACGGCCACAAGTTCAGCGT
GTCCGGCGAGGGCGAGGGCGATGCCACCTACGGCAAGCTGACCCTGAAGTTCATCTGCACCACCGGCAAG
CTGCCCGTGCCCTGGCCCACCCTCGTGACCACCCTGACCTGGGGCGTGCAGTGCTTCGCCCGCTACCCCG
ACCACATGAAGCAGCACGACTTCTTCAAGTCCGCCATGCCCGAAGGCTACGTCCAGGAGCGCACCATCTT
CTTCAAGGACGACGGCAACTACAAGACCCGCGCCGAGGTGAAGTTCGAGGGCGACACCCTGGTGAACCGC
ATCGAGCTGAAGGGCATCGACTTCAAGGAGGACGGCAACATCCTGGGGCACAAGCTGGAGTACAACGCCA
TCAGCGACAACGTCTATATCACCGCCGACAAGCAGAAGAACGGCATCAAGGCCAACTTCAAGATCCGCCA
CAACATCGAGGACGGCAGCGTGCAGCTCGCCGACCACTACCAGCAGAACACCCCCATCGGCGACGGCCCC
GTGCTGCTGCCCGACAACCACTACCTGAGCACCCAGTCCAAGCTGAGCAAAGACCCCAACGAGAAGCGCG
ATCACATGGTCCTGCTGGAGTTCGTGACCGCCGCCGGGATCACTCTCGGCATGGACGAGCTGTACAAGGA
TTACAAGGATGACGACGATAAGTAAGGATCCACCGGATCTAGATAACTGATCATAATCAGCCATACCACA
TTTGTAGAGGTTTTACTTGCTTTAAAAAACCTCCCACACCTCCCCCTGAACCTGAAACATAAAATGAATG
CAATTGTTGTTGTTAACTTGTTTATTGCAGCTTATAATGGTTACAAATAAAGCAATAGCATCACAAATTT
CACAAATAAAGCATTTTTTTCACTGCATTCTAGTTGTGGTTTGTCCAAACTCATCAATGTATCTTAAGGC
GTAAATTGTAAGCGTTAATATTTTGTTAAAATTCGCGTTAAATTTTTGTTAAATCAGCTCATTTTTTAAC
CAATAGGCCGAAATCGGCAAAATCCCTTATAAATCAAAAGAATAGACCGAGATAGGGT
[37 nt withheld, positions 3209-3245]
AAAGAACGTGGACTCCAACGTCAAAGG
[49 nt withheld, positions 3273-3321]
T
[91 nt withheld, positions 3323-3413]
G
[124 nt withheld, positions 3415-3538]
CAGGTGGCACTTTTCGGGGAAATGTGCGCGGAACCCCTATTTGTTTATTTTTCTAAATACATTCAAATAT
GTATCCGCTCATGAGACAATAACCCTGATAAATGCTTCAATAATATTGAAAAAGGAAGAGTCCTGAGGCG
GAAAGAACCAGCTGTGGAATGTGTGTCAGTTAGGGTGTGGAAAGTCCCCAGGCTCCCCAGCAGGCAGAAG
TATGCAAAGCATGCATCTCAATTAGTCAGCAACCATAGTCCCGCCCCTAACTCCGCCCATCCCGCCCCTA
ACTCCGCCCAGTTCCGCCCATTCTCCGCCCCATGGCTGACTAATTTTTTTTATTTATGCAGAGGCCGAGG
CCGCCTCGGCCTCTGAGCTATTCCAGAAGTAGTGAGGAGGCTTTTTTGGAGGCCTAGGCTTTTGCAAAGA
TCGATCAAGAGACAGGATGAGGATCGTTTCGCATGATTGAACAAGATGGATTGCACGCAGGTTCTCCGGC
CGCTTGGGTGGAGAGGCTATTCGGCTATGACTGGGCACAACAGACAATCGGCTGCTCTGATGCCGCCGTG
TTCCGGCTGTCAGCGCAGGGGCGCCCGGTTCTTTTTGTCAAGACCGACCTGTCCGGTGCCCTGAATGAAC
TGCAAGACGAGGCAGCGCGGCTATCGTGGCTGGCCACGACGGGCGTTCCTTGCGCAGCTGTGCTCGACGT
TGTCACTGAAGCGGGAAGGGACTGGCTGCTATTGGGCGAAGTGCCGGGGCAGGATCTCCTGTCATCTCAC
CTTGCTCCTGCCGAGAAAGTATCCATCATGGCTGATGCAATGCGGCGGCTGCATACGCTTGATCCGGCTA
CCTGCCCATTCGACCACCAAGCGAAACATCGCATCGAGCGAGCACGTACTCGGATGGAAGCCGGTCTTGT
CGATCAGGATGATCTGGACGAAGAGCATCAGGGGCTCGCGCCAGCCGAACTGTTCGCCAGGCTCAAGGCG
AGCATGCCCGACGGCGAGGATCTCGTCGTGACCCATGGCGATGCCTGCTTGCCGAATATCATGGTGGAAA
ATGGCCGCTTTTCTGGATTCATCGACTGTGGCCGGCTGGGTGTGGCGGACCGCTATCAGGACATAGCGTT
GGCTACCCGTGATATTGCTGAAGAGCTTGGCGGCGAATGGGCTGACCGCTTCCTCGTGCTTTACGGTATC
GCCGCTCCCGATTCGCAGCGCATCGCCTTCTATCGCCTTCTTGACGAGTTCTTCTGAGCGGGACTCTGGG
GTTCGAAATGACCGACCAAGCGACGCCCAACCTGCCATCACGAGATTTCGATTCCACCGCCGCCTTCTAT
GAAAGGTTGGGCTTCGGAATCGTTTTCCGGGACGCCGGCTGGATGATCCTCCAGCGCGGGGATCTCATGC
TGGAGTTCTTCGCCCACCCTAGGGGGAGGCTAACTGAAACACGGAAGGAGACAATACCGGAAGGAACCCG
CGCTATGACGGCAATAAAAAGACAGAATAAAACGCACGGTGTTGGGTCGTTTGTTCATAAACGCGGGGTT
CGGTCCCAGGGCTGGCACTCTGTCGATACCCCACCGAGACCCCATTGGGGCCAATACGCCCGCGTTTCTT
CCTTTTCCCCACCCCACCCCCCAAGTTCGGGTGAAGGCCCAGGGCTCGCAGCCAACGTCGGGGCGGCAGG
CCCTGCCATAGCCTCAGGTTACTCATATATACTTTAGATTGATTTAAAACTTCATTTTTAATTTAAAAGG
ATCTAGGTGAAGATCCTTTTTGATAATCTCATGACCAAAATCCCTTAACGTGAGTTTTCGTTCCACTGAG
CGTCAGACCCCGTAGAAAAGATCAAAGGATCTTCTTGAGATCCTTTTTTTCTGCGCGTAATCTGCTGCTT
GCAAACAAAAAAACCACCGCTACCAGCGGTGGTTTGTTTGCCGGATCAAGAGCTACCAACTCTTTTTCCG
AAGGTAACTGGCTTCAGCAGAGCGCAGATACCAAATACTGTTCTTCTAGTGTAGCCGTAGTTAGGCCACC
ACTTCAAGAACTCTGTAGCACCGCCTACATACCTCGCTCTGCTAATCCTGTTACCAGTGGCTGCTGCCAG
TGGCGATAAGTCGTGTCTTACCGGGTTGGACTCAAGACGATAGTTACCGGATAAGGCGCAGCGGTCGGGC
TGAACGGGGGGTTCGTGCACACAGCCCAGCTTGGAGCGAACGACCTACACCGAACTGAGATACCTACAGC
GTGAGCTATGAGAAAGCGCCACGCTTCCCGAAGGGAGAAAGGCGGACAGGTATCCGGTAAGCGGCAGGGT
CGGAACAGGAGAGCGCACGAGGGAGCTTCCAGGGGGAAACGCCTGGTATCTTTATAGTCCTGTCGGGTTT
CGCCACCTCTGACTTGAGCGTCGATTTTTGTGATGCTCGTCAGGGGGGCGGAGCCTATGGAAAAACGCCA
GCAACGCGGCCTTTTTACGGTTCCTGGCCTTTTGCTGGCCTTTTGCTCACATGTTCTTTCCTGCGTTATC
CCCTGATTCTGTGGATAACCGTATTACCGCCATGCATTAGTTATTAATAGTAATCAATTACGGGGTCATT
AGTTCATAGCCCATATATGGAGTTCCG
Features (pLannotate 1.2.2; 19 found; start..end, strand, type, name):
      1..304     +  enhancer       CMV enhancer: human cytomegalovirus immediate early enhancer
    305..508     +  promoter       CMV promoter: human cytomegalovirus (CMV) immediate early promoter
    504..537     +  LTR            5' LTR (truncated) (fragment): truncated 5' long terminal repeat (LTR) from HIV-1
    553..571     +  promoter       T7 promoter: promoter for bacteriophage T7 RNA polymerase
    600..1316    +  CDS            YPet: YPet is a basic (constitutively fluorescent) yellow fluorescent protein published in 2005, derived from Aequorea victoria. It has moderate acid sensitivity.
   1323..1982    +  CDS            PLK1 (fragment): PLK1_HUMAN - Also known as PLK. Experimental evidence at protein level: Swiss-Prot protein existence level 1. Serine/threonine-protein kinase that performs several important functions throughout M phase of the cell cycle, including the regulation of centrosome maturation and spindle assembly, the removal of cohesins from chromosome arms, the inactivation of anaphase- promoting complex/cyclosome (APC/C) inhibitors, and the regulation of mitotic exit and cytokinesis. Polo-like kinase proteins acts by binding and phosphorylating proteins are that already phosphorylated on a specific motif recogni
   2082..2798    +  CDS            mCerulean: mCerulean is a basic (constitutively fluorescent) cyan fluorescent protein published in 2005, derived from Aequorea victoria. It is reported to be a very rapidly-maturing monomer.
   2799..2822    +  CDS            3xFLAG (fragment): three tandem FLAG® epitope tags
   2848..2932    +  CDS            large T antigen (fragment): large T antigen from SV40 (simian virus 40)
   2955..3076    +  polyA_signal   SV40 poly(A) signal: SV40 polyadenylation signal
   3110..3538    -  rep_origin     f1 ori (sequence partly withheld): f1 bacteriophage origin of replication; arrow indicates direction of (+) strand synthesis
   3565..3669    +  promoter       AmpR promoter: bla
   3738..3948    +  promoter       SV40 promoter: SV40 early promoter
   3991..4785    +  CDS            NeoR/KanR: aminoglycoside phosphotransferase from Tn5; aph(3')-II (or nptII); confers resistance to neomycin, kanamycin, and G418 (Geneticin®)
   4806..4958    +  CDS            ble (fragment): BLE_KLEPN - Experimental evidence at protein level: Swiss-Prot protein existence level 1. Binding protein with a strong affinity to the bleomycin family of antibiotics. Binds to CL990; an antimitotic-antibiotic compound. From Klebsiella pneumoniae.
   5017..5064    +  polyA_signal   HSV TK poly(A) signal: herpes simplex virus thymidine kinase polyadenylation signal (Cole and Stacy, 1985)
   5155..5171    -  polyA_signal   bGH poly(A) signal (fragment): bovine growth hormone polyadenylation signal
   5393..5981    +  rep_origin     ori: high-copy-number ColE1/pMB1/pBR322/pUC origin of replication
   6096..6155    +  enhancer       CMV enhancer (fragment): human cytomegalovirus immediate early enhancer
