[The description below was written by a language model from this plasmid's Addgene catalogue record and pLannotate feature annotations shown in this document.]
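Description:
The cdk1 FRET sensor (2327) is a mammalian expression plasmid built on the Clontech pEYFP-C1 backbone, encoding a genetically encoded, single-chain FRET biosensor for Cdk1 kinase activity. It replicates in E. coli at high copy from a ColE1/pUC-type origin and also carries an f1 origin. A single NeoR/KanR (aph(3')-II) cassette is driven by tandem bacterial (bla) and SV40 early promoters and terminated by the HSV TK poly(A) signal. It provides kanamycin selection in bacteria and could support G418 selection in mammalian cells.

The sensor is transcribed from the CMV immediate-early enhancer/promoter and terminated by the SV40 poly(A) signal. According to the depositor, the promoter region was modified to add a T7 promoter sequence and extra HindIII, SacI and NcoI sites; the T7 promoter is annotated just upstream of the coding region. The open reading frame is arranged as YFP variant (annotated as YPet), a Polo-box domain (annotated as a fragment of human PLK1), a flexible linker, a phosphorylation site, CFP variant (annotated as mCerulean) and a C-terminal FLAG epitope. The linker and phospho-site fall in an unannotated gap of the feature table, and the record does not state the origin of the substrate motif.

In this type of design, phosphorylation of the substrate motif lets it bind the phospho-recognition Polo-box domain in the same molecule, changing the conformation and therefore energy transfer between the cyan and yellow fluorophores. The associated publication concerns progressive activation of CyclinB1-Cdk1 at mitotic entry, consistent with use in live-cell imaging of this kinase's activity. Several short annotations (HIV-1 LTR, large T antigen, ble and bGH poly(A) fragments) are probably incidental matches to backbone sequence rather than functional elements.
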