Addgene plasmid #26064: cdk1 FRET sensor (2327)
Depositing lab: Jonathon Pines. Depositing organization: University of Cambridge. Publication: Progressive activation of CyclinB1-Cdk1 coordinates entry to mitosis. Gavet O, Pines J. Dev Cell. 2010 Apr 20. 18(4):533-43. 10.1016/j.devcel.2010.02.013 PubMed 20412769.
Backbone
  Vector backbone: pEYFP-C1
  Backbone manufacturer: Clontech
  Backbone size w/o insert (bp): 4700
  Vector type: Mammalian Expression
Growth in bacteria
  Bacterial resistance: Kanamycin, 50 μg/mL
  Growth temperature: 37°C
  Growth strain: DH5alpha
  Copy number: High Copy
Gene/Insert
  Gene/Insert name: Cdk1 FRET Sensor
  Tag / fusion protein: YFP variant (N terminal on insert); CFP variant (C terminal on insert); FLAG (C terminal on insert)
  Cloning method: Restriction Enzyme
  Sequencing primers: 5′ CMV-F
Terms and licenses: Academic/Nonprofit Terms; Industry Terms: Not Available to Industry
Depositor comments: Original plasmid: pEYFP-C1 from Clontech, CMV promoter has been modified to introduce a T7 sequence and contains the extra sites HindIII, SacI and NcoI. Domains: YFP variant-PoloBox Domain-flexible linker-Phospho site-CFP variant-FLAG
How to cite: cdk1 FRET sensor (2327) was a gift from Jonathon Pines (Addgene plasmid # 26064 ; http://n2t.net/addgene:26064 ; RRID:Addgene_26064)
