>Addgene plasmid #26064 | cdk1 FRET sensor (2327) | depositor partial sequence | sequence record 12230 | Author sequence
GCTAGCGCTACCGGTATGGTGAGCAAAGGCGAAGAGCTGTTCACCGGCGTGGTGCCCATCCTGGTGGAGC
TGGACGGCGACGTGAACGGCCACAAGTTCAGCGTGAGCGGCGAGGGCGAGGGCGACGCCACCTACGGCAA
GCTGACCCTGAAGCTGCTGTGCACCACCGGCAAGCTGCCCGTGCCCTGGCCCACCCTGGTGACCACCCTG
GGCTACGGCGTGCAGTGCTTCGCCCGGTACCCCGACCACATGAAGCAGCACGACTTCTTCAAGAGCGCCA
TGCCCGAGGGCTACGTGCAGGAGCGGACCATCTTCTTCAAGGACGACGGCAACTACAAGACCCGGGCCGA
GGTGAAGTTCGAGGGCGACACCCTGGTGAACCGGATCGAGCTGAAGGGCATCGACTTCAAGGAGGACGGC
AACATCCTGGGCCACAAGCTGGAGTACAACTACAACAGCCACAACGTGTACATCACCGCCGACAAGCAGA
AGAACGGCATCAAGGCCAACTTCAAGATCCGGCACAACATCGAGGACGGCGGCGTGCAGCTGGCCGACCA
CTACCAGCAGAACACCCCCATCGGCGACGGCCCCGTGCTGCTGCCCGACAACCACTACCTGAGCTACCAG
AGCGCCCTGTTCAAGGACCCCAACGAGAAGCGGGACCACATGGTGCTGCTGGAGTTCCTGACCGCCGCCG
GCATCACCGAGGGCATGAACGAGCTCTATAAGAGATCTCACCTCAGTGACATGCTGCAGCAGCTGCACAG
TGTCAATGCCTCCAAGCCCTCGGAGCGTGGGCTGGTCAGGCAAGAGGAGGCTGAGGATCCTGCCTGCATC
CCCATCTTCTGGGTCAGCAAGTGGGTGGACTATTCGGACAAGTACGGCCTTGGGTATCAGCTCTGTGATA
ACAGCGTGGGGGTGCTCTTCAATGACTCAACACGCCTCATCCTCTACAATGATGGTGACAGCCTGCAGTA
CATAGAGCGTGACGGCACTGAGTCCTACCTCACCGTGAGTTCCCATCCCAACTCCTTGATGAAGAAGATC
ACCCTCCTTAAATATTTCCGCAATTACATGAGCGAGCACTTGCTGAAGGCAGGTGCCAACATCACGCCGC
GCGAAGGTGATGAGCTCGCCCGGCTGCCCTACCTACGGACCTGGTTCCGCACCCGCAGCGCCATCATCCT
GCACCTCAGCAACGGCAGCGTGCAGATCAACTTCTTCCAGGATCACACCAAGCTCATCTTGTGCCCACTG
ATGGCAGCCGTGACCTACATCGACGAGAAGCGGGACTTCCGCACATACCGCCTGAGTCTCCTGGAGGAGT
ACGGCTGCTGCAAGGAGCTGGCCAGCCGGCTCCGCTACGCCCGCACTATGGTGGACAAGCTGCTGAGCGG
CGGCACAGGCGGCACAGGCGGCACAGGCGGCACAGGCGGTACCCCTGAGCCTATTTTGGTTGATACTTCC
TCTCCAAGCCCAATGGAAACACTCGAGATGGTGAGCAAGGGCGAGGAGCTGTTCACCGGGGTGGTGCCCA
TCCTGGTCGAGCTGGACGGCGACGTAAACGGCCACAAGTTCAGCGTGTCCGGCGAGGGCGAGGGCGATGC
CACCTACGGCAAGCTGACCCTGAAGTTCATCTGCACCACCGGCAAGCTGCCCGTGCCCTGGCCCACCCTC
GTGACCACCCTGACCTGGGGCGTGCAGTGCTTCGCCCGCTACCCCGACCACATGAAGCAGCACGACTTCT
TCAAGTCCGCCATGCCCGAAGGCTACGTCCAGGAGCGCACCATCTTCTTCAAGGACGACGGCAACTACAA
GACCCGCGCCGAGGTGAAGTTCGAGGGCGACACCCTGGTGAACCGCATCGAGCTGAAGGGCATCGACTTC
AAGGAGGACGGCAACATCCTGGGGCACAAGCTGGAGTACAACGCCATCAGCGACAACGTCTATATCACCG
CCGACAAGCAGAAGAACGGCATCAAGGCCAACTTCAAGATCCGCCACAACATCGAGGACGGCAGCGTGCA
GCTCGCCGACCACTACCAGCAGAACACCCCCATCGGCGACGGCCCCGTGCTGCTGCCCGACAACCACTAC
CTGAGCACCCAGTCCAAGCTGAGCAAAGACCCCAACGAGAAGCGCGATCACATGGTCCTGCTGGAGTTCG
TGACCGCCGCCGGGATCACTCTCGGCATGGACGAGCTGTACAAGGATTACAAGGATGACGACGATAAGTA
AGGATCC
