>Addgene plasmid #26064 | cdk1 FRET sensor (2327) | addgene partial sequence | sequence record 31678 | 26064 with SV40pA-R
GTTAACAACAACAATTGCATTCATTTTATGTTTCAGGTTCAGGGGGAGGTGTGGGAGGTTTTTTAAAGCA
AGTAAAACCTCTACAAATGTGGTATGGCTGATTATGATCAGTTATCTAGATCCGGTGGATCCTTACTTAT
CGTCGTCATCCTTGTAATCCTTGTACAGCTCGTCCATGCCGAGAGTGATCCCGGCGGCGGTCACGAACTC
CAGCAGGACCATGTGATCGCGCTTCTCGTTGGGGTCTTTGCTCAGCTTGGACTGGGTGCTCAGGTAGTGG
TTGTCGGGCAGCAGCACGGGGCCGTCGCCGATGGGGGTGTTCTGCTGGTAGTGGTCGGCGAGCTGCACGC
TGCCGTCCTCGATGTTGTGGCGGATCTTGAAGTTGGCCTTGATGCCGTTCTTCTGCTTGTCGGCGGTGAT
ATAGACGTTGTCGCTGATGGCGTTGTACTCCAGCTTGTGCCCCAGGATGTTGCCGTCCTCCTTGAAGTCG
ATGCCCTTCAGCTCGATGCGGTTCACCAGGGTGTCGCCCTCGAACTTCACCTCGGCGCGGGTCTTGTAGT
TGCCGTCGTCCTTGAAGAAGATGGTGCGCTCCTGGACGTAGCCTTCGGGCATGGCGGACTTGAAGAAGTC
GTGCTGCTTCATGTGGTCGGGGTAGCGGGCGAAGCACTGCACGCCCCAGGTCAGGGTGGTCACGAGGGTG
GGCCAGGGCACGGGCAGCTTGCCGGTGGTGCAGATGAACTTCAGGGTCAGCTTGCCGTANGTGGCATCGC
CCTCGCCCTCGCCGGACACGCTGAACTTGTGGCCGTTTACGTCGCCGTCCAGCTCGACCAGGATGGGCAC
CACCCCGGTGAACAGCTCCTCGCCCTTGCTCACCATCTCGAGTGTTTCCATTGGGCTTGGAGAGGAAGTA
TCAACCAAAAT
