>Addgene plasmid #26064 | cdk1 FRET sensor (2327) | addgene partial sequence | sequence record 31679 | 26064 with CMV-F
ACTAGAGAACCCACTGCTTACTGGCTTATCGAAATTAATACGACTCACTATAGGGAGACCCAAGCTTGCT
AGCGCTACCGGTATGGTGAGCAAAGGCGAAGAGCTGTTCACCGGCGTGGTGCCCATCCTGGTGGAGCTGG
ACGGCGACGTGAACGGCCACAAGTTCAGCGTGAGCGGCGAGGGCGAGGGCGACGCCACCTACGGCAAGCT
GACCCTGAAGCTGCTGTGCACCACCGGCAAGCTGCCCGTGCCCTGGCCCACCCTGGTGACCACCCTGGGC
TACGGCGTGCAGTGCTTCGCCCGGTACCCCGACCACATGAAGCAGCACGACTTCTTCAAGAGCGCCATGC
CCGAGGGCTACGTGCAGGAGCGGACCATCTTCTTCAAGGACGACGGCAACTACAAGACCCGGGCCGAGGT
GAAGTTCGAGGGCGACACCCTGGTGAACCGGATCGAGCTGAAGGGCATCGACTTCAAGGAGGACGGCAAC
ATCCTGGGCCACAAGCTGGAGTACAACTACAACAGCCACAACGTGTACATCACCGCCGACAAGCAGAAGA
ACGGCATCAAGGCCAACTTCAAGATCCGGCACAACATCGAGGACGGCGGCGTGCAGCTGGCCGACCACTA
CCAGCAGAACACCCCCATCGGCGACGGCCCCGTGCTGCTGCCCGACAACCACTACCTGAGCTACCAGAGC
GCCCTGTTCAAGGACCCCAACGAGAAGCGGGACCACATGGTGCTGCTGGAGTTCCTGACCGCCGCCGGCA
TCACCGAGGGCATGAACGAGCTCTATAAGAGATCTCACCTCAGTGACATGCTGCAGCAGCTGCACAGTGT
CAATGCCTCCAAGCCCTCGG
